Addgene plasmid #212803: pcDNA5-FRT-TO-NUbo-E3(48)-mCherry-FLAG
Purpose: Constitutive or doxycycline-inducible expression of NUbo-E3(48)-mCherry-FLAG in mammalian cells
Depositing lab: Helle Ulrich. Depositing organization: Institut fuer Molekulare Biologie (IMB Mainz). Publication: Ubiquiton-An inducible, linkage-specific polyubiquitylation tool. Renz C, Asimaki E, Meister C, Albanese V, Petriukov K, Krapoth NC, Wegmann S, Wollscheid HP, Wong RP, Fulzele A, Chen JX, Leon S, Ulrich HD. Mol Cell. 2024 Jan 18;84(2):386-400.e11. doi: 10.1016/j.molcel.2023.11.016. Epub 2023 Dec 15. PubMed 38103558.
Backbone
  Vector backbone: pcDNA5-FRT/TO
  Vector type: Mammalian Expression
  Selectable markers: Hygromycin
Growth in bacteria
  Bacterial resistance: Ampicillin, 100 μg/mL
  Growth temperature: 37°C
  Growth strain: Top10
  Copy number: High Copy
Gene/Insert
  Gene/Insert name: E3(48)
  Species: H. sapiens (human), S. cerevisiae (budding yeast)
  Tag / fusion protein: NUbo (N terminal on insert); mCherry-FLAG (C terminal on insert)
  Cloning method: Restriction Enzyme; 5′ cloning site unknown (unknown if destroyed)
Terms and licenses: Academic/Nonprofit Terms; Industry Terms: Not Available to Industry
Depositor comments: pHU4741; codon-optimized for mammalian cells
How to cite: pcDNA5-FRT-TO-NUbo-E3(48)-mCherry-FLAG was a gift from Helle Ulrich (Addgene plasmid # 212803 ; http://n2t.net/addgene:212803 ; RRID:Addgene_212803)
