[The description below was written by a language model from this plasmid's Addgene catalogue record and pLannotate feature annotations shown in this document.]
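Description:
pcDNA5-FRT-TO-NUbo-E3(48)-mCherry-FLAG is a mammalian expression plasmid built on the pcDNA5-FRT/TO backbone. It is propagated in E. coli through a high-copy ColE1/pUC-type origin with ampicillin resistance (AmpR under its own bla promoter). The expression cassette is driven by the CMV immediate-early enhancer and promoter, followed by short tet operator matches. This arrangement gives constitutive transcription in ordinary cells and doxycycline-inducible transcription in cells that express the Tet repressor, and the cassette ends in a bGH polyadenylation signal. Downstream lies an FRT site directly preceding a hygromycin resistance gene with an SV40 poly(A) signal. In this backbone design the marker lacks a functional promoter of its own, so FLP-mediated integration into a genomic FRT landing site in a suitable host line is what enables hygromycin selection and yields isogenic stable lines.

The insert, codon-optimized for mammalian cells, encodes a single fusion protein of mixed human and budding yeast origin. According to the annotation, it begins with a ubiquitin fragment that corresponds to the N-terminal NUbo tag, followed by a fragment of human MTOR, a fragment of yeast Cue1 (a protein that recruits the E2 enzyme Ubc7), then mCherry and a C-terminal FLAG epitope. The MTOR portion is probably the rapamycin-binding FRB domain, which would allow chemically induced recruitment, although the record does not state this. The construct belongs to the Ubiquiton system, an inducible, linkage-specific polyubiquitylation tool. The name E3(48) suggests an engineered ligase component for K48-linked chains, but this too is not spelled out in the record. The mCherry and FLAG moieties allow fluorescence visualisation and immunodetection of the fusion protein.
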