Features (pLannotate 1.2.2; 25 found; start..end, strand, type, name):
     28..80      -  misc_feature   bom (fragment): basis of mobility region from pBR322
    235..614     +  enhancer       CMV enhancer: human cytomegalovirus immediate early enhancer
    615..818     +  promoter       CMV promoter: human cytomegalovirus (CMV) immediate early promoter
    820..839     +  promoter       PLtetO-1 promoter (fragment): modified phage lambda PL promoter with tet operator sites (Lutz and Bujard, 1997)
    841..860     +  promoter       PLtetO-1 promoter (fragment): modified phage lambda PL promoter with tet operator sites (Lutz and Bujard, 1997)
    868..901     +  promoter       TRE3GV promoter (fragment): 3rd-generation Tet-responsive promoter that can be activated by binding of Tet-On® 3G, optimized for retroviral and lentiviral vectors
    984..1094    +  CDS            UBIQ_AVESA (fragment): Experimental evidence at protein level: Swiss-Prot protein existence level 1. Ubiquitin exists either covalently attached to another protein, or free (unanchored). When covalently bound, it is conjugated to target proteins via an isopeptide bond either as a monomer (monoubiquitin), a polymer linked via different Lys residues of the ubiquitin (polyubiquitin chains) or a linear polymer linked via the initiator Met of the ubiquitin (linear polyubiquitin chains). Polyubiquitin chains, when attached to a target protein, have different functions depending on the Lys residue of the ubiquitin that is
   1143..1436    +  CDS            MTOR (fragment): MTOR_HUMAN - Also known as FRAP, FRAP1, FRAP2, RAFT1, RAPT1. Experimental evidence at protein level: Swiss-Prot protein existence level 1. Serine/threonine protein kinase which is a central regulator of cellular metabolism, growth and survival in response to hormones, growth factors, nutrients, energy and stress signals (PubMed:12087098, PubMed:12150925, PubMed:12150926, PubMed:12231510, PubMed:12718876, PubMed:14651849, PubMed:15268862, PubMed:15467718, PubMed:15545625, PubMed:15718470, PubMed:18497260, PubMed:18762023, PubMed:18925875, PubMed:20516213, PubMed:20537536, PubMed:21659604, PubMe
   1434..1973    +  CDS            CUE1 (fragment): CUE1_YEAST - Also known as KIS4. Experimental evidence at protein level: Swiss-Prot protein existence level 1. Component of the endoplasmic reticulum-associated protein degradation (ERAD) pathway. Recruits the soluble ubiquitin-conjugating enzyme UBC7 to the cytoplasmic face of the endoplasmic reticulum membrane where it functions in degradation of misfolded or regulated proteins localized in the endoplasmic reticulum (ER) lumen or membrane via the ubiquitin-proteasome system. Targets the E2 conjugating enzyme UBC7 to the DOA10 ubiquitin ligase complex, which is part of the ERAD-C pathway resp
   1983..2690    +  CDS            mCherry: mCherry is a basic (constitutively fluorescent) red fluorescent protein published in 2004, derived from Discosoma sp.. It is reported to be a very rapidly-maturing monomer with low acid sensitivity.
   2699..2723    +  CDS            3xFLAG (fragment): three tandem FLAG® epitope tags, followed by an enterokinase cleavage site
   2777..3001    +  polyA_signal   bGH poly(A) signal: bovine growth hormone polyadenylation signal
   3005..3026    +  promoter       SV40 promoter (fragment): SV40 enhancer and early promoter
   3047..3280    +  rep_origin     f1 ori (fragment) (sequence partly withheld): f1 bacteriophage origin of replication; arrow indicates direction of (+) strand synthesis
   3285..3332    +  protein_bind   FRT: FLP-mediated recombination occurs in the 8-bp core sequence TCTAGAAA (Turan and Bode, 2011). FLP recombinase from the Saccharomyces cerevisiae 2μ plasmid
   3340..4362    +  CDS            HygR: aminoglycoside phosphotransferase from E. coli; aph(4)-Ia; confers resistance to hygromycin
   4372..4497    +  CDS            ble (fragment): BLE_KLEPN - Experimental evidence at protein level: Swiss-Prot protein existence level 1. Binding protein with a strong affinity to the bleomycin family of antibiotics. Binds to CL990; an antimitotic-antibiotic compound. From Klebsiella pneumoniae.
   4492..4613    +  polyA_signal   SV40 poly(A) signal: SV40 polyadenylation signal
   4686..4702    -  protein_bind   lac operator: The lac repressor binds to the lac operator to inhibit transcription in E. coli. This inhibition can be relieved by adding lactose or isopropyl-β-D-thiogalactopyranoside (IPTG). lac repressor encoded by lacI
   4710..4740    -  promoter       lac promoter: promoter for the E. coli lac operon
   4755..4776    -  protein_bind   CAP binding site: CAP binding activates transcription in the presence of cAMP. E. coli catabolite activator protein
   4789..4881    -  CDS            lacI (fragment): lac repressor; lacI; The lac repressor binds to the lac operator to inhibit transcription in E. coli. This inhibition can be relieved by adding lactose or isopropyl-β-D-thiogalactopyranoside (IPTG).
   5064..5652    -  rep_origin     ori: high-copy-number ColE1/pMB1/pBR322/pUC origin of replication
   5823..6683    -  CDS            AmpR: β-lactamase; bla; confers resistance to ampicillin, carbenicillin, and related antibiotics
   6684..6788    -  promoter       AmpR promoter: bla
>Addgene plasmid #212803 | pcDNA5-FRT-TO-NUbo-E3(48)-mCherry-FLAG | addgene full sequence | sequence record 426723 | Addgene NGS Result
GACGGATCGGGAGATCTCCCGATCCCCTATGGTGCACTCTCAGTACAATCTGCTCTGATGCCGCATAGTT
AAGCCAGTATCTGCTCCCTGCTTGTGTGTTGGAGGTCGCTGAGTAGTGCGCGAGCAAAATTTAAGCTACA
ACAAGGCAAGGCTTGACCGACAATTGCATGAAGAATCTGCTTAGGGTTAGGCGTTTTGCGCTGCTTCGCG
ATGTACGGGCCAGATATACGCGTTGACATTGATTATTGACTAGTTATTAATAGTAATCAATTACGGGGTC
ATTAGTTCATAGCCCATATATGGAGTTCCGCGTTACATAACTTACGGTAAATGGCCCGCCTGGCTGACCG
CCCAACGACCCCCGCCCATTGACGTCAATAATGACGTATGTTCCCATAGTAACGCCAATAGGGACTTTCC
ATTGACGTCAATGGGTGGAGTATTTACGGTAAACTGCCCACTTGGCAGTACATCAAGTGTATCATATGCC
AAGTACGCCCCCTATTGACGTCAATGACGGTAAATGGCCCGCCTGGCATTATGCCCAGTACATGACCTTA
TGGGACTTTCCTACTTGGCAGTACATCTACGTATTAGTCATCGCTATTACCATGGTGATGCGGTTTTGGC
AGTACATCAATGGGCGTGGATAGCGGTTTGACTCACGGGGATTTCCAAGTCTCCACCCCATTGACGTCAA
TGGGAGTTTGTTTTGGCACCAAAATCAACGGGACTTTCCAAAATGTCGTAACAACTCCGCCCCATTGACG
CAAATGGGCGGTAGGCGTGTACGGTGGGAGGTCTATATAAGCAGAGCTCTCCCTATCAGTGATAGAGATC
TCCCTATCAGTGATAGAGATCGTCGACGAGCTCGTTTAGTGAACCGTCAGATCGCCTGGAGACGCCATCC
ACGCTGTTTTGACCTCCATAGAAGACACCGGGACCGATCCAGCCTCCGGACTCTAGCGTTTAAACTTAAG
CTTATGCAGATCTTCGTGAAGACCCTGACCGGCAAGACCGCCACCCTGGAGGTGGAGAGCAGCGACACCA
TCGACAACGTGAAGAGCAAGATCCAGGACAAGGAGGGCATCCCCGGCAGCGGCGCCTACCCCTACGACGT
GCCCGACTACGCCGGCAACGGCATCCTGTGGCACGAGATGTGGCACGAGGGCCTGGAGGAGGCCAGCCGC
CTGTACTTCGGCGAGCGCAACGTGAAGGGCATGTTCGAGGTGCTGGAGCCCCTGCACGCCATGATGGAGC
GCGGCCCCCAGACCCTGAAGGAGACCAGCTTCAACCAGGCCTACGGCCGCGACCTGATGGAGGCCCAGGA
GTGGTGCCGCAAGTACATGAAGAGCGGCAACGTGAAGGACCTGCTGCAGGCCTGGGACCTGTACTACCAC
GTGTTCCGCCGCATCAGCAAGACTAGTGAGCTGCAGAGCAACCAGCACCCAAGCGCACAGCGTCTGAGCG
CAACCGGTGTGAACGCACACGGTCGTCCACAGGGTAGCACCCAGAACGCTCTGCGCCGTACCGGCCGTGT
GAACGGCGGCCACCCAGTGACCACCCAGATGGTGGAGACCGTGCAGAACCTGGCCCCCAACCTGCACCCC
GAGCAGATCCGCTACAGCCTGGAGAACACCGGCAGCGTGGAGGAGACCGTGGAGCGCTACCTGCGCGGCG
ACGAGTTCAGCTTCCCACCAGGTTTCGAGCCAAGCCGCGCTCCAATGGGTGCCAACGCTGCTGTGGACAA
CAACGCCGCCGGTGGTGGTGAGTTCAACGACCCCCGCAAGAAGAACATGATCTGCGCCGAGAACCTGCTG
GACAAGTTCCACGTGGACCTGAACGAGGACATGAGCAACCTGAGCTTCAAGGACCTGGACATCGAGGAGC
GCAAGCGCCTGCTGGTGTGGCAGGCCCGCAAGAACCTGGAGACCAAGCTGCAGAGCGACAAGGACCTGCA
GAGCCTGCTGACCTTAATTAACATGGTGAGCAAGGGCGAGGAGGATAACATGGCCATCATCAAGGAGTTC
ATGCGCTTCAAGGTGCACATGGAGGGCTCCGTGAACGGCCACGAGTTCGAGATCGAGGGCGAGGGCGAGG
GCCGCCCCTACGAGGGCACCCAGACCGCCAAGCTGAAGGTGACCAAGGGTGGCCCCCTGCCCTTCGCCTG
GGACATCCTGTCCCCTCAGTTCATGTACGGCTCCAAGGCCTACGTGAAGCACCCCGCCGACATCCCCGAC
TACTTGAAGCTGTCCTTCCCCGAGGGCTTCAAGTGGGAGCGCGTGATGAACTTCGAGGACGGCGGCGTGG
TGACCGTGACCCAGGACTCCTCCCTGCAGGACGGCGAGTTCATCTACAAGGTGAAGCTGCGCGGCACCAA
CTTCCCCTCCGACGGCCCCGTAATGCAGAAGAAGACCATGGGCTGGGAGGCCTCCTCCGAGCGGATGTAC
CCCGAGGACGGCGCCCTGAAGGGCGAGATCAAGCAGAGGCTGAAGCTGAAGGACGGCGGCCACTACGACG
CTGAGGTCAAGACCACCTACAAGGCCAAGAAGCCCGTGCAGCTGCCCGGCGCCTACAACGTCAACATCAA
GTTGGACATCACCTCCCACAACGAGGACTACACCATCGTGGAACAGTACGAACGCGCCGAGGGCCGCCAC
TCCACCGGCGGCATGGACGAGCTGTACAAATTAATTAACGACTACAAGGATGACGACGACAAGTAAGCGG
CCGCTCGAGTCTAGAGGGCCCGTTTAAACCCGCTGATCAGCCTCGACTGTGCCTTCTAGTTGCCAGCCAT
CTGTTGTTTGCCCCTCCCCCGTGCCTTCCTTGACCCTGGAAGGTGCCACTCCCACTGTCCTTTCCTAATA
AAATGAGGAAATTGCATCGCATTGTCTGAGTAGGTGTCATTCTATTCTGGGGGGTGGGGTGGGGCAGGAC
AGCAAGGGGGAGGATTGGGAAGACAATAGCAGGCATGCTGGGGATGCGGTGGGCTCTATGGCTTCTGAGG
CGGAAAGAACCAGCTGGGGCTCTAGGGGGTATCCCC
[124 nt withheld, positions 3047-3170]
C
[91 nt withheld, positions 3172-3262]
AGGGTGATGGTTCACGTACCTAGAAGTTCCTATTCCGAAGTTCCTATTCTCTAGAAAGTATAGGAACTTC
CTTGGCCAAAAAGCCTGAACTCACCGCGACGTCTGTCGAGAAGTTTCTGATCGAAAAGTTCGACAGCGTC
TCCGACCTGATGCAGCTCTCGGAGGGCGAAGAATCTCGTGCTTTCAGCTTCGATGTAGGAGGGCGTGGAT
ATGTCCTGCGGGTAAATAGCTGCGCCGATGGTTTCTACAAAGATCGTTATGTTTATCGGCACTTTGCATC
GGCCGCGCTCCCGATTCCGGAAGTGCTTGACATTGGGGAATTCAGCGAGAGCCTGACCTATTGCATCTCC
CGCCGTGCACAGGGTGTCACGTTGCAAGACCTGCCTGAAACCGAACTGCCCGCTGTTCTGCAGCCGGTCG
CGGAGGCCATGGATGCGATCGCTGCGGCCGATCTTAGCCAGACGAGCGGGTTCGGCCCATTCGGACCGCA
AGGAATCGGTCAATACACTACATGGCGTGATTTCATATGCGCGATTGCTGATCCCCATGTGTATCACTGG
CAAACTGTGATGGACGACACCGTCAGTGCGTCCGTCGCGCAGGCTCTCGATGAGCTGATGCTTTGGGCCG
AGGACTGCCCCGAAGTCCGGCACCTCGTGCACGCGGATTTCGGCTCCAACAATGTCCTGACGGACAATGG
CCGCATAACAGCGGTCATTGACTGGAGCGAGGCGATGTTCGGGGATTCCCAATACGAGGTCGCCAACATC
TTCTTCTGGAGGCCGTGGTTGGCTTGTATGGAGCAGCAGACGCGCTACTTCGAGCGGAGGCATCCGGAGC
TTGCAGGATCGCCGCGGCTCCGGGCGTATATGCTCCGCATTGGTCTTGACCAACTCTATCAGAGCTTGGT
TGACGGCAATTTCGATGATGCAGCTTGGGCGCAGGGTCGATGCGACGCAATCGTCCGATCCGGAGCCGGG
ACTGTCGGGCGTACACAAATCGCCCGCAGAAGCGCGGCCGTCTGGACCGATGGCTGTGTAGAAGTACTCG
CCGATAGTGGAAACCGACGCCCCAGCACTCGTCCGAGGGCAAAGGAATAGCACGTACTACGAGATTTCGA
TTCCACCGCCGCCTTCTATGAAAGGTTGGGCTTCGGAATCGTTTTCCGGGACGCCGGCTGGATGATCCTC
CAGCGCGGGGATCTCATGCTGGAGTTCTTCGCCCACCCCAACTTGTTTATTGCAGCTTATAATGGTTACA
AATAAAGCAATAGCATCACAAATTTCACAAATAAAGCATTTTTTTCACTGCATTCTAGTTGTGGTTTGTC
CAAACTCATCAATGTATCTTATCATGTCTGTATACCGTCGACCTCTAGCTAGAGCTTGGCGTAATCATGG
TCATAGCTGTTTCCTGTGTGAAATTGTTATCCGCTCACAATTCCACACAACATACGAGCCGGAAGCATAA
AGTGTAAAGCCTGGGGTGCCTAATGAGTGAGCTAACTCACATTAATTGCGTTGCGCTCACTGCCCGCTTT
CCAGTCGGGAAACCTGTCGTGCCAGCTGCATTAATGAATCGGCCAACGCGCGGGGAGAGGCGGTTTGCGT
ATTGGGCGCTCTTCCGCTTCCTCGCTCACTGACTCGCTGCGCTCGGTCGTTCGGCTGCGGCGAGCGGTAT
CAGCTCACTCAAAGGCGGTAATACGGTTATCCACAGAATCAGGGGATAACGCAGGAAAGAACATGTGAGC
AAAAGGCCAGCAAAAGGCCAGGAACCGTAAAAAGGCCGCGTTGCTGGCGTTTTTCCATAGGCTCCGCCCC
CCTGACGAGCATCACAAAAATCGACGCTCAAGTCAGAGGTGGCGAAACCCGACAGGACTATAAAGATACC
AGGCGTTTCCCCCTGGAAGCTCCCTCGTGCGCTCTCCTGTTCCGACCCTGCCGCTTACCGGATACCTGTC
CGCCTTTCTCCCTTCGGGAAGCGTGGCGCTTTCTCATAGCTCACGCTGTAGGTATCTCAGTTCGGTGTAG
GTCGTTCGCTCCAAGCTGGGCTGTGTGCACGAACCCCCCGTTCAGCCCGACCGCTGCGCCTTATCCGGTA
ACTATCGTCTTGAGTCCAACCCGGTAAGACACGACTTATCGCCACTGGCAGCAGCCACTGGTAACAGGAT
TAGCAGAGCGAGGTATGTAGGCGGTGCTACAGAGTTCTTGAAGTGGTGGCCTAACTACGGCTACACTAGA
AGAACAGTATTTGGTATCTGCGCTCTGCTGAAGCCAGTTACCTTCGGAAAAAGAGTTGGTAGCTCTTGAT
CCGGCAAACAAACCACCGCTGGTAGCGGTGGTTTTTTTGTTTGCAAGCAGCAGATTACGCGCAGAAAAAA
AGGATCTCAAGAAGATCCTTTGATCTTTTCTACGGGGTCTGACGCTCAGTGGAACGAAAACTCACGTTAA
GGGATTTTGGTCATGAGATTATCAAAAAGGATCTTCACCTAGATCCTTTTAAATTAAAAATGAAGTTTTA
AATCAATCTAAAGTATATATGAGTAAACTTGGTCTGACAGTTACCAATGCTTAATCAGTGAGGCACCTAT
CTCAGCGATCTGTCTATTTCGTTCATCCATAGTTGCCTGACTCCCCGTCGTGTAGATAACTACGATACGG
GAGGGCTTACCATCTGGCCCCAGTGCTGCAATGATACCGCGAGACCCACGCTCACCGGCTCCAGATTTAT
CAGCAATAAACCAGCCAGCCGGAAGGGCCGAGCGCAGAAGTGGTCCTGCAACTTTATCCGCCTCCATCCA
GTCTATTAATTGTTGCCGGGAAGCTAGAGTAAGTAGTTCGCCAGTTAATAGTTTGCGCAACGTTGTTGCC
ATTGCTACAGGCATCGTGGTGTCACGCTCGTCGTTTGGTATGGCTTCATTCAGCTCCGGTTCCCAACGAT
CAAGGCGAGTTACATGATCCCCCATGTTGTGCAAAAAAGCGGTTAGCTCCTTCGGTCCTCCGATCGTTGT
CAGAAGTAAGTTGGCCGCAGTGTTATCACTCATGGTTATGGCAGCACTGCATAATTCTCTTACTGTCATG
CCATCCGTAAGATGCTTTTCTGTGACTGGTGAGTACTCAACCAAGTCATTCTGAGAATAGTGTATGCGGC
GACCGAGTTGCTCTTGCCCGGCGTCAATACGGGATAATACCGCGCCACATAGCAGAACTTTAAAAGTGCT
CATCATTGGAAAACGTTCTTCGGGGCGAAAACTCTCAAGGATCTTACCGCTGTTGAGATCCAGTTCGATG
TAACCCACTCGTGCACCCAACTGATCTTCAGCATCTTTTACTTTCACCAGCGTTTCTGGGTGAGCAAAAA
CAGGAAGGCAAAATGCCGCAAAAAAGGGAATAAGGGCGACACGGAAATGTTGAATACTCATACTCTTCCT
TTTTCAATATTATTGAAGCATTTATCAGGGTTATTGTCTCATGAGCGGATACATATTTGAATGTATTTAG
AAAAATAAACAAATAGGGGTTCCGCGCACATTTCCCCGAAAAGTGCCACCTGACGTC
